Addgene plasmid #125591: pNIC28-BpWcbI
Purpose: Overexpression plasmid for production of WcbI from Burkholderia pseudomallei
Depositing lab: Nicholas Harmer. Depositing organization: University of Exeter. Publication: Structural insights into WcbI, a novel polysaccharide-biosynthesis enzyme. Vivoli M, Ayres E, Beaumont E, Isupov MN, Harmer NJ. IUCrJ. 2013 Oct 18;1(Pt 1):28-38. doi: 10.1107/S205225251302695X. eCollection 2014 Jan 1. PubMed 25075317.
Backbone
  Vector backbone: pNIC28
  Backbone manufacturer: SGC Oxford
  Backbone size w/o insert (bp): 7284
  Vector type: Bacterial Expression
Growth in bacteria
  Bacterial resistance: Kanamycin, 50 μg/mL
  Growth temperature: 37°C
  Growth strain: DH5alpha
  Copy number: Low Copy
Gene/Insert
  Gene/Insert name: BpWcbI (alt name: 3091460)
  Species: Burkholderia pseudomallei
  Insert size (bp): 942
  Entrez Gene: wcbI (a.k.a. BPSL2799)
  Promoter: T7
  Tag / fusion protein: 6xHis (N terminal on backbone)
  Cloning method: Ligation Independent Cloning
  Sequencing primers: 5′ T7for; 3′ T7rev; gctagttattgctcagcgg
Terms and licenses: Academic/Nonprofit Terms; Industry Terms: Not Available to Industry
How to cite: pNIC28-BpWcbI was a gift from Nicholas Harmer (Addgene plasmid # 125591 ; http://n2t.net/addgene:125591 ; RRID:Addgene_125591)
