[The description below was written by a language model from this plasmid's Addgene catalogue record and pLannotate feature annotations shown in this document.]
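Description:
pNIC28-BpWcbI is a bacterial expression plasmid built on the pNIC28 backbone, a pET-style vector designed for ligation-independent cloning, and it is used to overproduce the WcbI protein of Burkholderia pseudomallei in E. coli. The plasmid is selected with kanamycin through an aph(3')-Ia (KanR) gene. It replicates from a ColE1/pMB1-type origin accompanied by the rop gene and the pBR322 bom region, consistent with the low copy number given in the catalogue entry. An f1 origin is also present, along with leftover fragments of a tetracycline resistance gene that are not expected to be functional.

The 942 bp wcbI coding sequence (locus BPSL2799) sits downstream of a T7 promoter with an adjoining lac operator and the strong T7 gene 10 ribosome binding site, and transcription ends at a T7 terminator. A plasmid-borne lacI gene supplies repressor, so expression stays low until IPTG is added in a host that provides T7 RNA polymerase. The catalogue lists a backbone-encoded N-terminal 6xHis tag for affinity purification. The automated annotation does not label this tag or the insert itself, leaving the region between the RBS and about position 1160 unannotated. It does flag a short His-tag fragment and a T7 gene 10-derived fragment just upstream of the terminator; whether these are translated depends on the insert's stop codon, which the record does not show. The sequenced plasmid is 6,295 nt, smaller than the listed empty backbone, presumably because cloning replaces a stuffer segment. The associated work concerns structural study of WcbI, a polysaccharide-biosynthesis enzyme, so the construct serves to produce recombinant protein for purification and structural or biochemical analysis.
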