Features (pLannotate 1.2.2; 18 found; start..end, strand, type, name):
      1..19      +  promoter       T7 promoter: promoter for bacteriophage T7 RNA polymerase
     20..44      +  protein_bind   lac operator: The lac repressor binds to the lac operator to inhibit transcription in E. coli. This inhibition can be relieved by adding lactose or isopropyl-β-D-thiogalactopyranoside (IPTG). lac repressor encoded by lacI
     59..81      +  RBS            RBS: efficient ribosome binding site from bacteriophage T7 gene 10 (Olins and Rangwala, 1989)
   1160..1177    +  CDS            9xHis (fragment): 9xHis affinity tag
   1187..1236    +  CDS            SET1 (fragment): solubility-enhancement tag derived from T7 phage gene 10B
   1244..1291    +  terminator     T7 terminator: transcription terminator for bacteriophage T7 RNA polymerase
   1328..1756    +  rep_origin     f1 ori (sequence partly withheld): f1 bacteriophage origin of replication; arrow indicates direction of (+) strand synthesis
   1809..1866    +  promoter       AmpR promoter (fragment): bla
   1875..2690    -  CDS            KanR: aminoglycoside phosphotransferase; aph(3')-Ia; confers resistance to kanamycin in bacteria or G418 (Geneticin®) in eukaryotes
   2812..3400    +  rep_origin     ori: high-copy-number ColE1/pMB1/pBR322/pUC origin of replication
   3586..3725    -  misc_feature   bom: basis of mobility region from pBR322
   3827..4018    -  CDS            rop: Rop protein, which maintains plasmids at low copy number; rop
   4035..4415    +  CDS            YPB1_ECOLX: Protein predicted: Swiss-Prot protein existence level 4. From Escherichia coli.
   4487..4778    -  CDS            TcR (fragment): tetracycline efflux protein; tet; confers resistance to tetracycline
   4793..4814    -  protein_bind   CAP binding site: CAP binding activates transcription in the presence of cAMP. E. coli catabolite activator protein
   4827..5909    -  CDS            lacI: lac repressor; lacI; The lac repressor binds to the lac operator to inhibit transcription in E. coli. This inhibition can be relieved by adding lactose or isopropyl-β-D-thiogalactopyranoside (IPTG).
   5910..5987    -  promoter       lacI promoter: lacI
   5995..6274    -  CDS            TcR (fragment): tetracycline efflux protein; tet; confers resistance to tetracycline
>Addgene plasmid #125591 | pNIC28-BpWcbI | addgene full sequence | sequence record 243951 | Addgene NGS Result
TAATACGACTCACTATAGGGGAATTGTGAGCGGATAACAATTCCCCTCTAGAAATAATTTTGTTTAACTT
TAAGAAGGAGATATACATATGCACCATCATCATCATCATTCTTCTGGTGTAGATCTGGGTACCGAGAACC
TGTACTTCCAATCCATGGCACAACGAAAGAAATATTCGGTGTACGGCTCGTGTCAGGCGCCGGCGTTAGC
CAAGATGCTGAACAGTTGTCCGACATTCGCCCGCGACTGGGAACTGGTGGAGATGGAGCCGTGCTTTGTC
GCCAGCGAAGAGCAAATCGATCGTCATCTCGCGGAAACGATACCGAAGCTCGATCTATTTCTTTATCAAC
CTGTTTCGGAGGGGTATCGAGGAGAAAAGTACTCGTCGGTATTTCTGAGGAATAGCATGCCGCCGGGAGG
GAACGCCTTGTCGGTGCAATACATGCATTGGGAAGGCTATCATCCCACCGTCAATTCACCATACGGTTTG
CCGCCGCATCCGGAAGGTTATGTTGATGCCTTGATCGCGGGAGCCGTCGTCATGGATGTGGACAAGGAAA
CCTATCTCCGGCACTTGGAGGAGATCGGCGCGTCTCTACGCATCGATATCGACGAGATCGAAAGCTGGTG
CGTCGACGAGCTGAAGACTCGGGAAGTCGGTGAAAACGACGGTGGGAAGCAGATCGACATTTCCGTTACC
GATTTTATTTTGGCTAACTGTCGTCAGAAGCGACTGTTCTACACGATGAATCATCCGACCGCGGCATTGA
TGCGCGAAATCGCGGCACGATGCATGCTGGCGCTCGGCTATACCTATTCGGATATCAGCTTTGATCAGAA
TCTCGATCCTCTGGATGTGACCAAGATGTCCTTGTATCCGATATATCGAGATTGCTTCGATTTTTCAGAA
TTGAACAGGATGAACGAGTATCAGGTGCTTTACAAGAAGAAGGCCTACGAACCGTATCTCCTGGAGCAGT
TCGAGTGGTTTGAGCGCTCGCCGAAGGCCGACGTTTCCGCGTTCTTCGATCGTGTCGCCGCAAATCGTCG
CTGGGTTCGAACGGCGTTGCGCAGGGCTTTTGAATCATGATAAGCTTCAGTAAAGGTGGATACGGATCCG
AATTCGAGCTCCGTCGACAAGCTTGCGGCCGCACTCGAGCACCACCACCACCACCACTGAGATCCGGCTG
CTAACAAAGCCCGAAAGGAAGCTGAGTTGGCTGCTGCCACCGCTGAGCAATAACTAGCATAACCCCTTGG
GGCCTCTAAACGGGTCTTGAGGGGTTTTTTGCTGAAAGGAGGAACTATATCCGGATTGGCGAATGGG
[124 nt withheld, positions 1328-1451]
C
[91 nt withheld, positions 1453-1543]
A
[49 nt withheld, positions 1545-1593]
CCTTTGACGTTGGAGTCCACGTTCTTT
[37 nt withheld, positions 1621-1657]
ACCCTATCTCGGTCTATTCTTTTGATTTATAAGGGATTTTGCCGATTTCGGCCTATTGGTTAAAAAATGA
GCTGATTTAACAAAAATTTAACGCGAATTTTAACAAAATATTAACGCTTACAATTTAGGTGGCACTTTTC
GGGGAAATGTGCGCGGAACCCCTATTTGTTTATTTTTCTAAATACATTCAAATATGTATCCGCTCATGAA
TTAATTCTTAGAAAAACTCATCGAGCATCAAATGAAACTGCAATTTATTCATATCAGGATTATCAATACC
ATATTTTTGAAAAAGCCGTTTCTGTAATGAAGGAGAAAACTCACCGAGGCAGTTCCATAGGATGGCAAGA
TCCTGGTATCGGTCTGCGATTCCGACTCGTCCAACATCAATACAACCTATTAATTTCCCCTCGTCAAAAA
TAAGGTTATCAAGTGAGAAATCACCATGAGTGACGACTGAATCCGGTGAGAATGGCAAAAGTTTATGCAT
TTCTTTCCAGACTTGTTCAACAGGCCAGCCATTACGCTCGTCATCAAAATCACTCGCATCAACCAAACCG
TTATTCATTCGTGATTGCGCCTGAGCGAGACGAAATACGCGATCGCTGTTAAAAGGACAATTACAAACAG
GAATCGAATGCAACCGGCGCAGGAACACTGCCAGCGCATCAACAATATTTTCACCTGAATCAGGATATTC
TTCTAATACCTGGAATGCTGTTTTCCCGGGGATCGCAGTGGTGAGTAACCATGCATCATCAGGAGTACGG
ATAAAATGCTTGATGGTCGGAAGAGGCATAAATTCCGTCAGCCAGTTTAGTCTGACCATCTCATCTGTAA
CATCATTGGCAACGCTACCTTTGCCATGTTTCAGAAACAACTCTGGCGCATCGGGCTTCCCATACAATCG
ATAGATTGTCGCACCTGATTGCCCGACATTATCGCGAGCCCATTTATACCCATATAAATCAGCATCCATG
TTGGAATTTAATCGCGGCCTAGAGCAAGACGTTTCCCGTTGAATATGGCTCATAACACCCCTTGTATTAC
TGTTTATGTAAGCAGACAGTTTTATTGTTCATGACCAAAATCCCTTAACGTGAGTTTTCGTTCCACTGAG
CGTCAGACCCCGTAGAAAAGATCAAAGGATCTTCTTGAGATCCTTTTTTTCTGCGCGTAATCTGCTGCTT
GCAAACAAAAAAACCACCGCTACCAGCGGTGGTTTGTTTGCCGGATCAAGAGCTACCAACTCTTTTTCCG
AAGGTAACTGGCTTCAGCAGAGCGCAGATACCAAATACTGTCCTTCTAGTGTAGCCGTAGTTAGGCCACC
ACTTCAAGAACTCTGTAGCACCGCCTACATACCTCGCTCTGCTAATCCTGTTACCAGTGGCTGCTGCCAG
TGGCGATAAGTCGTGTCTTACCGGGTTGGACTCAAGACGATAGTTACCGGATAAGGCGCAGCGGTCGGGC
TGAACGGGGGGTTCGTGCACACAGCCCAGCTTGGAGCGAACGACCTACACCGAACTGAGATACCTACAGC
GTGAGCTATGAGAAAGCGCCACGCTTCCCGAAGGGAGAAAGGCGGACAGGTATCCGGTAAGCGGCAGGGT
CGGAACAGGAGAGCGCACGAGGGAGCTTCCAGGGGGAAACGCCTGGTATCTTTATAGTCCTGTCGGGTTT
CGCCACCTCTGACTTGAGCGTCGATTTTTGTGATGCTCGTCAGGGGGGCGGAGCCTATGGAAAAACGCCA
GCAACGCGGCCTTTTTACGGTTCCTGGCCTTTTGCTGGCCTTTTGCTCACATGTTCTTTCCTGCGTTATC
CCCTGATTCTGTGGATAACCGTATTACCGCCTTTGAGTGAGCTGATACCGCTCGCCGCAGCCGAACGACC
GAGCGCAGCGAGTCAGTGAGCGAGGAAGCGGAAGAGCGCCTGATGCGGTATTTTCTCCTTACGCATCTGT
GCGGTATTTCACACCGCAATGGTGCACTCTCAGTACAATCTGCTCTGATGCCGCATAGTTAAGCCAGTAT
ACACTCCGCTATCGCTACGTGACTGGGTCATGGCTGCGCCCCGACACCCGCCAACACCCGCTGACGCGCC
CTGACGGGCTTGTCTGCTCCCGGCATCCGCTTACAGACAAGCTGTGACCGTCTCCGGGAGCTGCATGTGT
CAGAGGTTTTCACCGTCATCACCGAAACGCGCGAGGCAGCTGCGGTAAAGCTCATCAGCGTGGTCGTGAA
GCGATTCACAGATGTCTGCCTGTTCATCCGCGTCCAGCTCGTTGAGTTTCTCCAGAAGCGTTAATGTCTG
GCTTCTGATAAAGCGGGCCATGTTAAGGGCGGTTTTTTCCTGTTTGGTCACTGATGCCTCCGTGTAAGGG
GGATTTCTGTTCATGGGGGTAATGATACCGATGAAACGAGAGAGGATGCTCACGATACGGGTTACTGATG
ATGAACATGCCCGGTTACTGGAACGTTGTGAGGGTAAACAACTGGCGGTATGGATGCGGCGGGACCAGAG
AAAAATCACTCAGGGTCAATGCCAGCGCTTCGTTAATACAGATGTAGGTGTTCCACAGGGTAGCCAGCAG
CATCCTGCGATGCAGATCCGGAACATAATGGTGCAGGGCGCTGACTTCCGCGTTTCCAGACTTTACGAAA
CACGGAAACCGAAGACCATTCATGTTGTTGCTCAGGTCGCAGACGTTTTGCAGCAGCAGTCGCTTCACGT
TCGCTCGCGTATCGGTGATTCATTCTGCTAACCAGTAAGGCAACCCCGCCAGCCTAGCCGGGTCCTCAAC
GACAGGAGCACGATCATGCGCACCCGTGGGGCCGCCATGCCGGCGATAATGGCCTGCTTCTCGCCGAAAC
GTTTGGTGGCGGGACCAGTGACGAAGGCTTGAGCGAGGGCGTGCAAGATTCCGAATACCGCAAGCGACAG
GCCGATCATCGTCGCGCTCCAGCGAAAGCGGTCCTCGCCGAAAATGACCCAGAGCGCTGCCGGCACCTGT
CCTACGAGTTGCATGATAAAGAAGACAGTCATAAGTGCGGCGACGATAGTCATGCCCCGCGCCCACCGGA
AGGAGCTGACTGGGTTGAAGGCTCTCAAGGGCATCGGTCGAGATCCCGGTGCCTAATGAGTGAGCTAACT
TACATTAATTGCGTTGCGCTCACTGCCCGCTTTCCAGTCGGGAAACCTGTCGTGCCAGCTGCATTAATGA
ATCGGCCAACGCGCGGGGAGAGGCGGTTTGCGTATTGGGCGCCAGGGTGGTTTTTCTTTTCACCAGTGAG
ACGGGCAACAGCTGATTGCCCTTCACCGCCTGGCCCTGAGAGAGTTGCAGCAAGCGGTCCACGCTGGTTT
GCCCCAGCAGGCGAAAATCCTGTTTGATGGTGGTTAACGGCGGGATATAACATGAGCTGTCTTCGGTATC
GTCGTATCCCACTACCGAGATATCCGCACCAACGCGCAGCCCGGACTCGGTAATGGCGCGCATTGCGCCC
AGCGCCATCTGATCGTTGGCAACCAGCATCGCAGTGGGAACGATGCCCTCATTCAGCATTTGCATGGTTT
GTTGAAAACCGGACATGGCACTCCAGTCGCCTTCCCGTTCCGCTATCGGCTGAATTTGATTGCGAGTGAG
ATATTTATGCCAGCCAGCCAGACGCAGACGCGCCGAGACAGAACTTAATGGGCCCGCTAACAGCGCGATT
TGCTGGTGACCCAATGCGACCAGATGCTCCACGCCCAGTCGCGTACCGTCTTCATGGGAGAAAATAATAC
TGTTGATGGGTGTCTGGTCAGAGACATCAAGAAATAACGCCGGAACATTAGTGCAGGCAGCTTCCACAGC
AATGGCATCCTGGTCATCCAGCGGATAGTTAATGATCAGCCCACTGACGCGTTGCGCGAGAAGATTGTGC
ACCGCCGCTTTACAGGCTTCGACGCCGCTTCGTTCTACCATCGACACCACCACGCTGGCACCCAGTTGAT
CGGCGCGAGATTTAATCGCCGCGACAATTTGCGACGGCGCGTGCAGGGCCAGACTGGAGGTGGCAACGCC
AATCAGCAACGACTGTTTGCCCGCCAGTTGTTGTGCCACGCGGTTGGGAATGTAATTCAGCTCCGCCATC
GCCGCTTCCACTTTTTCCCGCGTTTTCGCAGAAACGTGGCTGGCCTGGTTCACCACGCGGGAAACGGTCT
GATAAGAGACACCGGCATACTCTGCGACATCGTATAACGTTACTGGTTTCACATTCACCACCCTGAATTG
ACTCTCTTCCGGGCGCTATCATGCCATACCGCGAAAGGTTTTGCGCCATTCGATGGTGTCCGGGATCTCG
ACGCTCTCCCTTATGCGACTCCTGCATTAGGAAGCAGCCCAGTAGTAGGTTGAGGCCGTTGAGCACCGCC
GCCGCAAGGAATGGTGCATGCAAGGAGATGGCGCCCAACAGTCCCCCGGCCACGGGGCCTGCCACCATAC
CCACGCCGAAACAAGCGCTCATGAGCCCGAAGTGGCGAGCCCGATCTTCCCCATCGGTGATGTCGGCGAT
ATAGGCGCCAGCAACCGCACCTGTGGCGCCGGTGATGCCGGCCACGATGCGTCCGGCGTAGAGGATCGAG
ATCTCGATCCCGCGAAAT
